>Addgene plasmid #200791 | KIF5A-SNAPf-HisTag-FLAG | addgene full sequence | sequence record 435690 | Addgene NGS Result
TATTTACGGTAAACTGCCCACTTGGCAGTACATCAAGTGTATCATATGCCAAGTACGCCCCCTATTGACG
TCAATGACGGTAAATGGCCCGCCTGGCATTATGCCCAGTACATGACCTTATGGGACTTTCCTACTTGGCA
GTACATCTACGTATTAGTCATCGCTATTACCATGGTGATGCGGTTTTGGCAGTACATCAATGGGCGTGGA
TAGCGGTTTGACTCACGGGGATTTCCAAGTCTCCACCCCATTGACGTCAATGGGAGTTTGTTTTGGCACC
AAAATCAACGGGACTTTCCAAAATGTCGTAACAACTCCGCCCCATTGACGCAAATGGGCGGTAGGCGTGT
ACGGTGGGAGGTCTATATAAGCAGAGCTCTCTGGCTAACTAGAGAACCCACTGCTTACTGGCTTATCGAA
ATTAATACGACTCACTATAGGGAGACCCAAGCTGGCTAGCGTTTAAACTTAAGCTATGGCGGAGACTAAC
AACGAATGCAGCATCAAGGTGCTTTGCCGATTTCGGCCCCTGAACCAGGCCGAGATTCTGCGGGGGGACA
AGTTCATCCCCATTTTCCAAGGGGACGACAGCGTCATTATTGGGGGAAAGCCATATGTCTTTGACCGCGT
CTTCCCCCCAAACACCACTCAGGAGCAGGTTTACCACGCCTGTGCCATGCAGATCGTCAAAGACGTCCTT
GCTGGTTACAATGGCACAATCTTCGCTTATGGACAGACATCCTCAGGGAAAACGCATACCATGGAGGGGA
AGCTGCACGACCCTCAGCTGATGGGCATCATTCCCCGGATCGCTCGAGACATCTTCAACCACATCTACTC
CATGGATGAGAACCTTGAATTCCACATTAAGGTATCTTACTTCGAGATTTACCTGGATAAGATCCGTGAC
CTTTTGGATGTGACCAAGACGAACCTGTCCGTGCATGAGGACAAAAACCGGGTGCCGTTTGTCAAGGGTT
GTACCGAACGCTTTGTGTCCAGCCCAGAGGAGATTCTGGATGTGATCGATGAGGGGAAGTCCAACCGTCA
CGTAGCTGTCACCAACATGAACGAGCACAGTTCTCGGAGCCACAGCATCTTCCTCATCAACATCAAGCAG
GAGAACGTAGAGACCGAGCAGAAGCTCAGCGGGAAGCTGTACCTCGTGGATCTGGCCGGAAGCGAGAAGG
TCAGCAAGACAGGGGCAGAGGGAGCCGTTCTGGACGAGGCAAAGAATATCAACAAGTCGCTGTCGGCCCT
GGGGAACGTGATCTCTGCACTGGCAGAGGGCACCAAAAGCTACGTGCCGTACCGCGACAGCAAAATGACG
AGGATTCTCCAGGACTCTCTGGGAGGGAACTGCAGGACTACCATGTTCATCTGCTGCTCGCCGTCCAGCT
ACAATGACGCAGAGACCAAGTCCACGCTCATGTTTGGACAGCGGGCGAAGACCATCAAGAACACTGCCTC
AGTGAATCTGGAGCTGACTGCTGAGCAGTGGAAGAAGAAGTATGAGAAGGAGAAGGAGAAGACCAAGGCC
CAGAAGGAGACAATTGCGAAGCTAGAGGCTGAGCTTAGCCGGTGGCGCAATGGAGAGAATGTGCCTGAGA
CTGAGCGCCTGGCTGGAGAGGACTCAGCTCTGGGAGCTGAGCTCTGCGAGGAGACCCCTGTGAATGACAA
CTCATCCATTGTGGTACGCATCGCACCTGAGGAAAGGCAGAAATATGAGGAAGAGATCCGCCGTCTCTAC
AAGCAGCTTGATGACAAGGATGATGAGATCAACCAGCAGAGCCAGCTCATTGAGAAGCTGAAGCAGCAGA
TGCTGGACCAGGAAGAGCTGCTCGTGTCCACTCGGGGAGACAACGAGAAGGTCCAGCGGGAGCTTAGCCA
CCTGCAGTCCGAGAACGATGCTGCGAAGGACGAGGTGAAGGAAGTGCTGCAGGCCCTAGAGGAGCTGGCG
GTCAACTACGACCAGAAGTCCCAGGAGGTGGAGGAGAAGAGCCAGCAGAACCAGCTGCTGGTGGACGAGC
TGTCCCAGAAAGTGGCCACCATGCTGTCCCTGGAGTCCGAGCTACAGCGGCTCCAGGAGGTCAGTGGACA
CCAGCGAAAGCGGATCGCTGAGGTGCTGAATGGGCTGATGAGGGACCTGAGTGAGTTCAGTGTCATCGTG
GGCAACGGCGAGATTAAGCTGCCCGTGGAGATCAGTGGGGCCATCGAGGAGGAGTTCACGGTGGCCCGGC
TCTACATCAGCAAGATCAAGTCGGAGGTGAAGTCCGTGGTTAAGCGATGTCGGCAGCTGGAGAACCTCCA
GGTGGAGTGTCATCGCAAGATGGAGGTGACCGGTAGGGAGCTGTCATCTTGCCAACTGCTCATCTCACAG
CATGAGGCCAAGATCCGTTCACTCACGGAGTACATGCAGACTGTGGAGTTGAAGAAACGGCACCTGGAAG
AGTCCTACGACTCCCTGAGCGATGAGCTTGCCAGGCTCCAGGCGCACGAAACTGTACACGAGGTAGCTCT
GAAAGACAAGGAGCCAGACACACAGGACGCGGAGGAGGTGAAGAAGGCCCTGGAACTACAGATGGAGAAT
CACCGTGAGGCCCATCACCGGCAGCTGGCCCGCCTCCGGGATGAGATTAATGAGAAACAGAAAACCATTG
ATGAGCTGAAAGACCTGAACCAGAAGCTCCAGTTAGAGCTGGAGAAGCTTCAGGCCGACTATGAGAGGCT
GAAGAATGAAGAGAACGAGAAGAGCGCCAAGCTCCAGGAGCTGACATTTCTGTATGAGCGACATGAGCAG
TCCAAGCAGGACCTCAAGGGGCTGGAGGAGACAGTTGCCCGTGAACTCCAGACCCTCCACAACCTTCGCA
AGCTGTTCGTTCAAGACGTCACGACTCGAGTCAAGAAAAGTGCAGAAATGGAGCCCGAGGACAGTGGGGG
GATTCATTCCCAAAAGCAGAAGATCTCCTTTCTTGAGAACAACCTGGAACAGCTTACAAAGGTTCACAAA
CAGCTGGTACGTGACAATGCAGATCTGCGTTGTGAGCTTCCTAAATTGGAAAAACGACTTCGGGCTACGG
CTGAGAGAGTTAAGGCCCTGGAGGGTGCACTGAAGGAGGCCAAGGAGGGCGCTATGAAGGACAAGCGTAG
ATACCAGCAGGAGGTGGACCGCATCAAAGAAGCCGTGCGGTACAAGAGCTCCGGCAAGCGGGGCCATTCT
GCCCAGATCGCTAAGCCTGTGAGGCCTGGCCACTATCCTGCCTCCTCACCCACCAACCCCTACGGCACCC
GGAGCCCCGAGTGTATCAGCTACACCAACAACCTCTTCCAGAACTACCAGAACCTGCACCTGCAGGCTGC
GCCTAGCTCCACTTCAGATATGTACTTTGCCAGCAGCGGAGCCACATCTGTTGCCCCCTTGGCTTCCTAC
CAGAAGGCCAACATGGACAATGGAAATGCCACAGATATCAACGACAACAGGAGTGACCTGCCGTGTGGCT
ATGAGGCTGAGGACCAGGCCAAGCTTTTCCCTCTCCACCAAGAGACAGCAGCCAGCGAATTCGATAAGGA
TTGTGAAATGAAGCGCACAACCCTGGACTCCCCACTGGGCAAACTTGAGCTGTCTGGATGCGAGCAGGGA
CTGCACAGAATCATATTCCTCGGAAAGGGCACCAGCGCCGCTGATGCAGTGGAAGTTCCAGCACCAGCTG
CAGTGCTTGGTGGACCAGAGCCACTTATGCAGGCTACAGCTTGGCTGAATGCTTATTTCCACCAGCCGGA
AGCCATCGAAGAGTTTCCCGTGCCAGCACTGCACCATCCTGTCTTTCAACAAGAGTCCTTCACACGGCAA
GTCCTGTGGAAACTCCTGAAAGTCGTGAAATTTGGGGAAGTGATCTCCTACAGCCACCTGGCTGCACTGG
CCGGAAATCCTGCAGCAACTGCCGCTGTGAAAACTGCCCTGTCCGGCAATCCAGTGCCAATCCTGATTCC
TTGTCACCGGGTCGTCCAGGGCGACCTGGATGTTGGAGGATATGAAGGCGGACTGGCTGTCAAAGAGTGG
CTCCTTGCTCACGAGGGCCATAGACTCGGAAAGCCTGGACTTGGTGGAAGCGCCGGATCTGCAGCAGGAT
CTGGCGAGTTTCACCACCACCATCACCACGACTACAAGGACGACGACGACAAATGAGCGGCCGCTCGAGT
CTAGAGGGCCCGTTTAAACCCGCTGATCAGCCTCGACTGTGCCTTCTAGTTGCCAGCCATCTGTTGTTTG
CCCCTCCCCCGTGCCTTCCTTGACCCTGGAAGGTGCCACTCCCACTGTCCTTTCCTAATAAAATGAGGAA
ATTGCATCGCATTGTCTGAGTAGGTGTCATTCTATTCTGGGGGGTGGGGTGGGGCAGGACAGCAAGGGGG
AGGATTGGGAAGACAATAGCAGGCATGCTGGGGATGCGGTGGGCTCTATGGCTTCTGAGGCGGAAAGAAC
CAGCTGGGGCTCTAGGGGGTATCCCC
[124 nt withheld, positions 4507-4630]
C
[91 nt withheld, positions 4632-4722]
A
[49 nt withheld, positions 4724-4772]
CCTTTGACGTTGGAGTCCACGTTCTTT
[37 nt withheld, positions 4800-4836]
ACCCTATCTCGGTCTATTCTTTTGATTTATAAGGGATTTTGCCGATTTCGGCCTATTGGTTAAAAAATGA
GCTGATTTAACAAAAATTTAACGCGAATTAATTCTGTGGAATGTGTGTCAGTTAGGGTGTGGAAAGTCCC
CAGGCTCCCCAGCAGGCAGAAGTATGCAAAGCATGCATCTCAATTAGTCAGCAACCAGGTGTGGAAAGTC
CCCAGGCTCCCCAGCAGGCAGAAGTATGCAAAGCATGCATCTCAATTAGTCAGCAACCATAGTCCCGCCC
CTAACTCCGCCCATCCCGCCCCTAACTCCGCCCAGTTCCGCCCATTCTCCGCCCCATGGCTGACTAATTT
TTTTTATTTATGCAGAGGCCGAGGCCGCCTCTGCCTCTGAGCTATTCCAGAAGTAGTGAGGAGGCTTTTT
TGGAGGCCTAGGCTTTTGCAAAAAGCTCCCGGGAGCTTGTATATCCATTTTCGGATCTGATCAAGAGACA
GGATGAGGATCGTTTCGCATGATTGAACAAGATGGATTGCACGCAGGTTCTCCGGCCGCTTGGGTGGAGA
GGCTATTCGGCTATGACTGGGCACAACAGACAATCGGCTGCTCTGATGCCGCCGTGTTCCGGCTGTCAGC
GCAGGGGCGCCCGGTTCTTTTTGTCAAGACCGACCTGTCCGGTGCCCTGAATGAACTGCAGGACGAGGCA
GCGCGGCTATCGTGGCTGGCCACGACGGGCGTTCCTTGCGCAGCTGTGCTCGACGTTGTCACTGAAGCGG
GAAGGGACTGGCTGCTATTGGGCAAAGTGCCGGGGCAGGATCTCCTGTCATCTCACCTTGCTCCTGCCGA
GAAAGTATCCATCATGGCTGATGCAATGCGGCGGCTGCATACGCTTGATCCGGCTACCTGCCCATTCGAC
CACCAAGCGAAACATCGCATCGAGCGAGCACGTACTCGGATGGAAGCCGGTCTTGTCGATCAGGATGATC
TGGACGAAGAGCATCAGGGGCTCGCGCCAGCCGAACTGTTCGCCAGGCTCAAGGCGCGCATGCCCGACGG
CGAGGATCTCGTCGTGACCCATGGCGATGCCTGCTTGCCGAATATCATGGTGGAAAATGGCCGCTTTTCT
GGATTCATCGACTGTGGCCGGCTGGGTGTGGCGGACCGCTATCAGGACATAGCGTTGGCTACCCGTGATA
TTGCTGAAGAGCTTGGCGGCGAATGGGCTGACCGCTTCCTCGTGCTTTACGGTATCGCCGCTCCCGATTC
GCAGCGCATCGCCTTCTATCGCCTTCTTGACGAGTTCTTCTGAGCGGGACTCTGGGGTTCGAAATGACCG
ACCAAGCGACGCCCAACCTGCCATCACGAGATTTCGATTCCACCGCCGCCTTCTATGAAAGGTTGGGCTT
CGGAATCGTTTTCCGGGACGCCGGCTGGATGATCCTCCAGCGCGGGGATCTCATGCTGGAGTTCTTCGCC
CACCCCAACTTGTTTATTGCAGCTTATAATGGTTACAAATAAAGCAATAGCATCACAAATTTCACAAATA
AAGCATTTTTTTCACTGCATTCTAGTTGTGGTTTGTCCAAACTCATCAATGTATCTTATCATGTCTGTAT
ACCGTCGACCTCTAGCTAGAGCTTGGCGTAATCATGGTCATAGCTGTTTCCTGTGTGAAATTGTTATCCG
CTCACAATTCCACACAACATACGAGCCGGAAGCATAAAGTGTAAAGCCTGGGGTGCCTAATGAGTGAGCT
AACTCACATTAATTGCGTTGCGCTCACTGCCCGCTTTCCAGTCGGGAAACCTGTCGTGCCAGCTGCATTA
ATGAATCGGCCAACGCGCGGGGAGAGGCGGTTTGCGTATTGGGCGCTCTTCCGCTTCCTCGCTCACTGAC
TCGCTGCGCTCGGTCGTTCGGCTGCGGCGAGCGGTATCAGCTCACTCAAAGGCGGTAATACGGTTATCCA
CAGAATCAGGGGATAACGCAGGAAAGAACATGTGAGCAAAAGGCCAGCAAAAGGCCAGGAACCGTAAAAA
GGCCGCGTTGCTGGCGTTTTTCCATAGGCTCCGCCCCCCTGACGAGCATCACAAAAATCGACGCTCAAGT
CAGAGGTGGCGAAACCCGACAGGACTATAAAGATACCAGGCGTTTCCCCCTGGAAGCTCCCTCGTGCGCT
CTCCTGTTCCGACCCTGCCGCTTACCGGATACCTGTCCGCCTTTCTCCCTTCGGGAAGCGTGGCGCTTTC
TCATAGCTCACGCTGTAGGTATCTCAGTTCGGTGTAGGTCGTTCGCTCCAAGCTGGGCTGTGTGCACGAA
CCCCCCGTTCAGCCCGACCGCTGCGCCTTATCCGGTAACTATCGTCTTGAGTCCAACCCGGTAAGACACG
ACTTATCGCCACTGGCAGCAGCCACTGGTAACAGGATTAGCAGAGCGAGGTATGTAGGCGGTGCTACAGA
GTTCTTGAAGTGGTGGCCTAACTACGGCTACACTAGAAGAACAGTATTTGGTATCTGCGCTCTGCTGAAG
CCAGTTACCTTCGGAAAAAGAGTTGGTAGCTCTTGATCCGGCAAACAAACCACCGCTGGTAGCGGTGGTT
TTTTTGTTTGCAAGCAGCAGATTACGCGCAGAAAAAAAGGATCTCAAGAAGATCCTTTGATCTTTTCTAC
GGGGTCTGACGCTCAGTGGAACGAAAACTCACGTTAAGGGATTTTGGTCATGAGATTATCAAAAAGGATC
TTCACCTAGATCCTTTTAAATTAAAAATGAAGTTTTAAATCAATCTAAAGTATATATGAGTAAACTTGGT
CTGACAGTTACCAATGCTTAATCAGTGAGGCACCTATCTCAGCGATCTGTCTATTTCGTTCATCCATAGT
TGCCTGACTCCCCGTCGTGTAGATAACTACGATACGGGAGGGCTTACCATCTGGCCCCAGTGCTGCAATG
ATACCGCGAGACCCACGCTCACCGGCTCCAGATTTATCAGCAATAAACCAGCCAGCCGGAAGGGCCGAGC
GCAGAAGTGGTCCTGCAACTTTATCCGCCTCCATCCAGTCTATTAATTGTTGCCGGGAAGCTAGAGTAAG
TAGTTCGCCAGTTAATAGTTTGCGCAACGTTGTTGCCATTGCTACAGGCATCGTGGTGTCACGCTCGTCG
TTTGGTATGGCTTCATTCAGCTCCGGTTCCCAACGATCAAGGCGAGTTACATGATCCCCCATGTTGTGCA
AAAAAGCGGTTAGCTCCTTCGGTCCTCCGATCGTTGTCAGAAGTAAGTTGGCCGCAGTGTTATCACTCAT
GGTTATGGCAGCACTGCATAATTCTCTTACTGTCATGCCATCCGTAAGATGCTTTTCTGTGACTGGTGAG
TACTCAACCAAGTCATTCTGAGAATAGTGTATGCGGCGACCGAGTTGCTCTTGCCCGGCGTCAATACGGG
ATAATACCGCGCCACATAGCAGAACTTTAAAAGTGCTCATCATTGGAAAACGTTCTTCGGGGCGAAAACT
CTCAAGGATCTTACCGCTGTTGAGATCCAGTTCGATGTAACCCACTCGTGCACCCAACTGATCTTCAGCA
TCTTTTACTTTCACCAGCGTTTCTGGGTGAGCAAAAACAGGAAGGCAAAATGCCGCAAAAAAGGGAATAA
GGGCGACACGGAAATGTTGAATACTCATACTCTTCCTTTTTCAATATTATTGAAGCATTTATCAGGGTTA
TTGTCTCATGAGCGGATACATATTTGAATGTATTTAGAAAAATAAACAAATAGGGGTTCCGCGCACATTT
CCCCGAAAAGTGCCACCTGACGTCGACGGATCGGGAGATCTCCCGATCCCCTATGGTGCACTCTCAGTAC
AATCTGCTCTGATGCCGCATAGTTAAGCCAGTATCTGCTCCCTGCTTGTGTGTTGGAGGTCGCTGAGTAG
TGCGCGAGCAAAATTTAAGCTACAACAAGGCAAGGCTTGACCGACAATTGCATGAAGAATCTGCTTAGGG
TTAGGCGTTTTGCGCTGCTTCGCGATGTACGGGCCAGATATACGCGTTGACATTGATTATTGACTAGTTA
TTAATAGTAATCAATTACGGGGTCATTAGTTCATAGCCCATATATGGAGTTCCGCGTTACATAACTTACG
GTAAATGGCCCGCCTGGCTGACCGCCCAACGACCCCCGCCCATTGACGTCAATAATGACGTATGTTCCCA
TAGTAACGCCAATAGGGACTTTCCATTGACGTCAATGGGTGGAG
Features (pLannotate 1.2.2; 22 found; start..end, strand, type, name):
    175..378     +  promoter       CMV promoter: human cytomegalovirus (CMV) immediate early promoter
    374..407     +  LTR            5' LTR (truncated) (fragment): truncated 5' long terminal repeat (LTR) from HIV-1
    423..441     +  promoter       T7 promoter: promoter for bacteriophage T7 RNA polymerase
    476..3556    +  CDS            Kif5a: KIF5A_MOUSE - Also known as Kiaa4086, Kif5, Nkhc1. Experimental evidence at protein level: Swiss-Prot protein existence level 1. Microtubule-dependent motor required for slow axonal transport of neurofilament proteins (NFH, NFM and NFL) (PubMed:12682084). Can induce formation of neurite-like membrane protrusions in non-neuronal cells in a ZFYVE27-dependent manner. The ZFYVE27-KIF5A complex contributes to the vesicular transport of VAPA, VAPB, SURF4, RAB11A, RAB11B and RTN3 proteins in neurons (PubMed:21976701). Required for anterograde axonal transportation of MAPK8IP3/JIP3 which is essential
   3563..4123    +  CDS            MGMT (fragment): MGMT_HUMAN - Experimental evidence at protein level: Swiss-Prot protein existence level 1. Involved in the cellular defense against the biological effects of O6-methylguanine (O6-MeG) and O4-methylthymine (O4-MeT) in DNA. Repairs the methylated nucleobase in DNA by stoichiometrically transferring the methyl group to a cysteine residue in the enzyme. This is a suicide reaction: the enzyme is irreversibly inactivated. From Homo sapiens (Human).
   4160..4182    +  CDS            5xFLAG (fragment): five tandem FLAG® epitope tags
   4237..4461    +  polyA_signal   bGH poly(A) signal: bovine growth hormone polyadenylation signal
   4465..4486    +  promoter       SV40 promoter (fragment): SV40 enhancer and early promoter
   4507..4935    +  rep_origin     f1 ori (sequence partly withheld): f1 bacteriophage origin of replication; arrow indicates direction of (+) strand synthesis
   4949..5278    +  promoter       SV40 promoter: SV40 enhancer and early promoter
   5345..6139    +  CDS            NeoR/KanR: aminoglycoside phosphotransferase from Tn5; aph(3')-II (or nptII); confers resistance to neomycin, kanamycin, and G418 (Geneticin®)
   6160..6318    +  CDS            ble (fragment): BLE_KLEPN - Experimental evidence at protein level: Swiss-Prot protein existence level 1. Binding protein with a strong affinity to the bleomycin family of antibiotics. Binds to CL990; an antimitotic-antibiotic compound. From Klebsiella pneumoniae.
   6313..6434    +  polyA_signal   SV40 poly(A) signal: SV40 polyadenylation signal
   6507..6523    -  protein_bind   lac operator: The lac repressor binds to the lac operator to inhibit transcription in E. coli. This inhibition can be relieved by adding lactose or isopropyl-β-D-thiogalactopyranoside (IPTG). lac repressor encoded by lacI
   6531..6561    -  promoter       lac promoter: promoter for the E. coli lac operon
   6576..6597    -  protein_bind   CAP binding site: CAP binding activates transcription in the presence of cAMP. E. coli catabolite activator protein
   6610..6702    -  CDS            lacI (fragment): lac repressor; lacI; The lac repressor binds to the lac operator to inhibit transcription in E. coli. This inhibition can be relieved by adding lactose or isopropyl-β-D-thiogalactopyranoside (IPTG).
   6885..7473    -  rep_origin     ori: high-copy-number ColE1/pMB1/pBR322/pUC origin of replication
   7644..8504    -  CDS            AmpR: β-lactamase; bla; confers resistance to ampicillin, carbenicillin, and related antibiotics
   8505..8609    -  promoter       AmpR promoter: bla
   8668..8720    -  misc_feature   bom (fragment): basis of mobility region from pBR322
   8875..174     +  enhancer       CMV enhancer (across the origin): human cytomegalovirus immediate early enhancer
