[The description below was written by a language model from this plasmid's Addgene catalogue record and pLannotate feature annotations shown in this document.]
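Description:
KIF5A-SNAPf-HisTag-FLAG is a mammalian expression plasmid built on the pCLAP backbone. It carries the mouse Kif5a coding sequence, which encodes the neuronal kinesin-1 heavy chain, a microtubule-dependent motor involved in axonal transport. The sequenced plasmid is about 9.1 kb. It is propagated in E. coli through a high-copy ColE1/pUC-type origin with ampicillin selection (AmpR under its own bla promoter), and an f1 origin is also present. For selection in mammalian cells, an SV40 enhancer/early promoter drives a NeoR/KanR cassette ending in an SV40 poly(A) signal, which confers G418 resistance.

The expression unit consists of the CMV immediate-early enhancer and promoter, followed by a T7 promoter that could support in vitro transcription, then the Kif5a open reading frame and a bovine growth hormone polyadenylation signal. Kif5a is followed by C-terminal tags supplied by the backbone. The first is SNAPf, which the automated annotation labels as a fragment of human MGMT because the SNAP-tag is an engineered derivative of that alkyltransferase; it reacts covalently with benzylguanine-linked substrates and so allows site-specific fluorescent labelling. A His tag and a FLAG epitope follow, giving handles for affinity purification and detection. The His tag is listed in the catalogue fields but is not annotated separately in the feature table, and only a short FLAG match is detected. Several small annotated fragments (HIV-1 LTR, ble, lacI, bom) appear to be backbone remnants or partial matches rather than functional elements.

The insert was introduced by ligation-independent cloning. The stated purpose is mammalian expression of the tagged motor, and the associated publication concerns the conformation and flexibility of kinesin-1 in the absence of cargo, which fits the use of purified, dye-labelled protein.
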