Addgene plasmid #200791: KIF5A-SNAPf-HisTag-FLAG
Purpose: Mammalian expression of KIF5A-SNAPf-HisTag-FLAG
Depositing lab: Alison Twelvetrees. Depositing organization: University of Sheffield. Publication: Kinesin-1 is highly flexible and adopts an open conformation in the absence of cargo. Smith ER, Turner ED, Abdelhamid MAS, Craggs TD, Twelvetrees AE. iScience. 2026 Feb 2;29(3):114875. doi: 10.1016/j.isci.2026.114875. eCollection 2026 Mar 20. PubMed 41732280.
Backbone
  Vector backbone: pCLAP
  Backbone size w/o insert (bp): 5361
  Vector type: Mammalian Expression
  Selectable markers: Neomycin (select with G418)
Growth in bacteria
  Bacterial resistance: Ampicillin, 100 μg/mL
  Growth temperature: 37°C
  Growth strain: DH5alpha
  Copy number: High Copy
Gene/Insert
  Gene/Insert name: KIF5A
  Species: M. musculus (mouse)
  Insert size (bp): 3719
  Entrez Gene: Kif5a (a.k.a. D10Bwg0738e, Khc, Kif5, Kns, mKIAA4086)
  Promoter: CMV & T7
  Tag / fusion protein: SNAPf, HisTag, FLAG (C terminal on backbone)
  Cloning method: Ligation Independent Cloning
  Sequencing primers: 5′ CMV; 3′ BGHrev
Terms and licenses: Academic/Nonprofit Terms; Industry Terms: Not Available to Industry
Depositor comments: Please visit https://doi.org/10.1101/2024.12.20.629623 for bioRxiv preprint.
How to cite: KIF5A-SNAPf-HisTag-FLAG was a gift from Alison Twelvetrees (Addgene plasmid # 200791 ; http://n2t.net/addgene:200791 ; RRID:Addgene_200791)
